>Addgene plasmid #31357 | p6351 MSCV-CMV-CMV-Flag-HA-NSD3 | addgene full sequence | sequence record 220063 | Addgene Partial NGS Result
TGAAAGACCCCACCTGTAGGTTTGGCAAGCTAGCTTAAGTAACGCCATTTTGCAAGGCATGGAAAATACA
TAACTGAGAATAGAGAAGTTCAGATCAAGGTTAGGAACAGAGAGACAGCAGAATATGGGCCAAACAGGAT
ATCTGTGGTAAGCAGTTCCTGCCCCGGCTCAGGGCCAAGAACAGATGGTCCCCAGATGCGGTCCCGCCCT
CAGCAGTTTCTAGAGAACCATCAGATGTTTCCAGGGTGCCCCAAGGACCTGAAATGACCCTGTGCCTTAT
TTGAACTAACCAATCAGTTCGCTTCTCGCTTCTGTTCGCGCGCTTCTGCTCCCCGAGCTCAATAAAAGAG
CCCACAACCCCTCACTCGGCGCGCCAGTCCTCCGATAGACTGCGTCGCCCGGGTACCCGTATTCCCAATA
AAGCCTCTTGCTGTTTGCATCCGAATCGTGGACTCGCTGATCCTTGGGAGGGTCTCCTCAGATTGATTGA
CTGCCCACCTCGGGGGTCTTTCATTTGGAGGTTCCACCGAGATTTGGAGACCCCTGCCCAGGGACCACCG
ACCCCCCCGCCGGGAGGTAAGCTGGCCAGCGGTCGTTTCGTGTCTGTCTCTGTCTTTGTGCGTGTTTGTG
CCGGCATCTAATGTTTGCGCCTGCGTCTGTACTAGTTAGCTAACTAGCTCTGTATCTGGCGGACCCGTGG
TGGAACTGACGAGTTCTGAACACCCGGCCGCAACCCTGGGAGACGTCCCAGGGACTTTGGGGGCCGTTTT
TGTGGCCCGACCTGAGGAAGGGAGTCGATGTGGAATCCGACCCCGTCAGGATATGTGGTTCTGGTAGGAG
ACGAGAACCTAAAACAGTTCCCGCCTCCGTCTGAATTTTTGCTTTCGGTTTGGAACCGAAGCCGCGCGTC
TTGTCTGCTGCAGCGCTGCAGCATCGTTCTGTGTTGTCTCTGTCTGACTGTGTTTCTGTATTTGTCTGAA
AATTAGGGCCAGACTGTTACCACTCCCTTAAGTTTGACCTTAGGTCACTGGAAAGATGTCGAGCGGATCG
CTCACAACCAGTCGGTAGATGTCAAGAAGAGACGTTGGGTTACCTTCTGCTCTGCAGAATGGCCAACCTT
TAACGTCGGATGGCCGCGAGACGGCACCTTTAACCGAGACCTCATCACCCAGGTTAAGATCAAGGTCTTT
TCACCTGGCCCGCATGGACACCCAGACCAGGTCCCCTACATCGTGACCTGGGAAGCCTTGGCTTTTGACC
CCCCTCCCTGGGTCAAGCCCTTTGTACACCCTAAGCCTCCGCCTCCTCTTCCTCCATCCGCCCCGTCTCT
CCCCCTTGAACCTCCTCGTTCGACCCCGCCTCGATCCTCCCTTTATCCAGCCCTCACTCCTTCTCTAGGC
GCCGGAATTAGATCCTTGACATTGATTATTGACTAGTTATTAATAGTAATCAATTACGGGGTCATTAGTT
CATAGCCCATATATGGAGTTCCGCGTTACATAACTTACGGTAAATGGCCCGCCTGGCTGACCGCCCAACG
ACCCCCGCCCATTGACGTCAATAATGACGTATGTTCCCATAGTAACGCCAATAGGGACTTTCCATTGACG
TCAATGGGTGGAGTATTTACGGTAAACTGCCCACTTGGCAGTACATCAAGTGTATCATATGCCAAGTACG
CCCCCTATTGACGTCAATGACGGTAAATGGCCCGCCTGGCATTATGCCCAGTACATGACCTTATGGGACT
TTCCTACTTGGCAGTACATCTACGTATTAGTCATCGCTATTACCATGGTGATGCGGTTTTGGCAGTACAT
CAATGGGCGTGGATAGCGGTTTGACTCACGGGGATTTCCAAGTCTCCACCCCATTGACGTCAATGGGAGT
TTGTTTTGGCACCAAAATCAACGGGACTTTCCAAAATGTCGTAACAACTCCGCCCCATTGACGCAAATGG
GCGGTAGGCGTGTACGGTGGGAGGTCTATATAAGCAGAGCTCTCCCTATCAGTGATAGAGATCTCCCTAT
CAGTGATAGAGATCGTCGACGAGCTCGTTTAGTGAACCGTCAGATCGCCTGGAGACGCCATCCACGCTGT
TTTGACCTCCATAGAAGACACCGGGACCGATCCAGCCTCCGGGGATCTGCCACCATGGACTACAAGGATG
ACGATGACAAGCTCGATGGAGGATACCCATACGATGTTCCAGATTACGCTGCTCGAGGTTATCAAACAAG
TTTGTACAAAAAAGTTGGCATGGATTTCTCTTTCTCTTTCATGCAAGGGATCATGGGAAACACAATTCAG
CAACCACCTCAACTCATTGACTCCGCCAACATCCGTCAGGAGGATGCCTTTGATAACAACAGTGACATTG
CTGAAGATGGTGGCCAGACACCATATGAAGCTACTTTGCAGCAAGGCTTTCAGTACCCAGCTACAACAGA
AGATCTTCCTCCACTCACAAATGGGTATCCATCATCAATCAGTGTGTATGAAACTCAAACCAAATACCAG
TCATATAATCAGTATCCTAATGGGTCAGCCAATGGCTTTGGTGCAGTTAGAAACTTTAGCCCCACTGACT
ATTATCATTCAGAAATTCCAAACACAAGACCACATGAAATTCTGGAAAAACCTTCCCCTCCACAGCCACC
ACCTCCTCCTTCGGTACCACAAACTGTGATTCCAAAGAAGACTGGCTCACCTGAAATTAAACTAAAAATA
ACCAAAACTATCCAGAATGGCAGGGAATTGTTTGAGTCTTCCCTTTGTGGAGACCTTTTAAATGAAGTAC
AGGCAAGTGAGCACACGAAATCAAAGCATGAAAGCAGAAAAGAAAAGAGGAAAAAAAGCAACAAGCATGA
CTCATCAAGATCTGAAGAGCGCAAGTCACACAAAATCCCCAAATTAGAACCAGAGGAACAAAATAGACCA
AATGAGAGGGTTGACACTGTATCAGAAAAACCAAGGGAAGAACCAGTACTAAAAGAGGAAGCCCCAGTTC
AGCCAATACTATCTTCTGTTCCAACAACGGAAGTGTCCACTGGTGTTAAGTTTCAGGTTGGCGATCTTGT
GTGGTCCAAGGTGGGAACCTATCCTTGGTGGCCTTGTATGGTTTCAAGTGATCCCCAGCTTGAGGTTCAT
ACTAAAATTAACACAAGAGGTGCCCGAGAATATCATGTCCAGTTTTTTAGCAACCAGCCAGAGAGGGCGT
GGGTTCATGAAAAACGGGTACGAGAGTATAAAGGTCATAAACAGTATGAAGAATTACTGGCTGAGGCAAC
CAAACAAGCCAGCAATCACTCTGAGAAACAAAAGATTCGGAAACCCCGACCTCAGAGAGAACGTGCTCAG
TGGGATATTGGCATTGCCCATGCAGAGAAAGCATTGAAAATGACTCGAGAAGAAAGAATAGAACAGTATA
CTTTTATTTACATTGATAAACAGCCTGAAGAGGCTTTATCCCAAGCAAAAAAGAGTGTTGCCTCCAAAAC
CGAAGTTAAAAAAACCCGACGACCAAGATCTGTGCTGAATACTCAGCCAGAACAGACCAATGCAGGGGAG
GTGGCCTCCTCACTCTCAAGTACTGAAATTCGGAGACATAGCCAGAGGCGGCACACAAGTGCGGAAGAGG
AAGAGCCACCGCCTGTTAAAATAGCCTGGAAAACTGCGGCAGCAAGGAAATCCTTACCAGCTTCCATTAC
GATGCACAAAGGGAGCCTGGATTTGCAGAAGTGTAACATGTCTCCAGTTGTGAAAATTGAACAAGTGTTT
GCTCTTCAGAATGCTACAGGGGATGGGAAATTTATCGATCAATTTGTTTATTCAACAAAGGGAATTGGTA
ACAAAACAGAAATAAGTGTCAGGGGGCAAGACAGGCTTATAATTTCTACACCAAACCAGAGAAATGAAAA
GCCAACGCAGAGTGTATCATCTCCTGAAGCAACATCTGGTTCTACAGGCTCAGTAGAAAAGAAGCAACAG
AGAAGATCAATTAGAACTCGTTCTGAATCAGAGAAATCCACTGAGGTTGTGCCAAAGAAGAAGATCAAAA
AGGAGCAGGTTGAAACAGTTCCTCAGGCTACAGTGAAGACTGGATTACAGAAAGGGTCGGCGGACCGGGG
AGTGCAGGGCTCTGTCAGATTCAGTGACAGCTCCGTCTCCGCAGCGATTGAGGAAACTGTGGACTGCCCA
ACTTTCTTGTACAAAGTGGTTCGATAACGAATTCTACCGGGTAGGGGAGGCGCTTTTCCCAAGGCAGTCT
GGAGCATGCGCTTTAGCAGCCCCGCTGGGCACTTGGCGCTACACAAGTGGCCTCTGGCCTCGCACACATT
CCACATCCACCGGTAGGCGCCAACCGGCTCCGTTCTTTGGTGGCCCCTTCGCGCCACCTTCTACTCCTCC
CCTAGTCAGGAAGTTCCCCCCCGCCCCGCAGCTCGCGTCGTGCAGGACGTGACAAATGGAAGTAGCACGT
CTCACTAGTCTCGTGCAGATGGACAGCACCGCTGAGCAATGGAAGCGGGTAGGCCTTTGGGGCAGCGGCC
AATAGCAGCTTTGCTCCTTCGCTTTCTGGGCTCAGAGGCTGGGAAGGGGTGGGTCCGGGGGCGGGCTCAG
GGGCGGGCTCAGGGGCGGGGCGGGCGCCCGAAGGTCCTCCGGAGGCCCGGCATTCTGCACGCTTCAAAAG
CGCACGTCTGCCGCGCTGTTCTCCTCTTCCTCATCTCCGGGCCTTTCGACCTGCAGCCCAAGCTTACCAT
GACCGAGTACAAGCCCACGGTGCGCCTCGCCACCCGCGACGACGTCCCCAGGGCCGTACGCACCCTCGCC
GCCGCGTTCGCCGACTACCCCGCCACGCGCCACACCGTCGATCCGGACCGCCACATCGAGCGGGTCACCG
AGCTGCAAGAACTCTTCCTCACGCGCGTCGGGCTCGACATCGGCAAGGTGTGGGTCGCGGACGACGGCGC
CGCGGTGGCGGTCTGGACCACGCCGGAGAGCGTCGAAGCGGGGGCGGTGTTCGCCGAGATCGGCCCGCGC
ATGGCCGAGTTGAGCGGTTCCCGGCTGGCCGCGCAGCAACAGATGGAAGGCCTCCTGGCGCCGCACCGGC
CCAAGGAGCCCGCGTGGTTCCTGGCCACCGTCGGCGTCTCGCCCGACCACCAGGGCAAGGGTCTGGGCAG
CGCCGTCGTGCTCCCCGGAGTGGAGGCGGCCGAGCGCGCCGGGGTGCCCGCCTTCCTGGAGACCTCCGCG
CCCCGCAACCTCCCCTTCTACGAGCGGCTCGGCTTCACCGTCACCGCCGACGTCGAGGTGCCCGAAGGAC
CGCGCACCTGGTGCATGACCCGCAAGCCCGGTGCCTGACGCCCGCCCCACGACCCGCAGCGCCCGACCGA
AAGGAGCGCACGACCCCATGCATCGATAAAATAAAAGATTTTATTTAGTCTCCAGAAAAAGGGGGGAATG
AAAGACCCCACCTGTAGGTTTGGCAAGCTAGAGAACCATCAGATGTTTCCAGGGTGCCCCAAGGACCTGA
AATGACCCTGTGCCTTATTTGAACTAACCAATCAGTTCGCTTCTCGCTTCTGTTCGCGCGCTTCTGCTCC
CCGAGCTCAATAAAAGAGCCCACAACCCCTCACTCGGCGCGCCAGTCCTCCGATAGACTGCGTCGCCCGG
GTACCCGTGTATCCAATAAACCCTCTTGCAGTTGCATCCGACTTGTGGTCTCGCTGTTCCTTGGGAGGGT
CTCCTCTGAGTGATTGACTACCCGTCAGCGGGGGTCTTTCATGGGTAACAGTTTCTTGAAGTTGGAGAAC
AACATTCTGAGGGTAGGAGTCGAATATTAAGTAATCCTGACTCAATTAGCCACTGTTTTGAATCCACATA
CTCCAATACTCCTGAAATAGTTCATTATGGACAGCGCAGAAAGAGCTGGGGAGAATTGTGAAATTGTTAT
CCGCTCACAATTCCACACAACATACGAGCCGGAAGCATAAAGTGTAAAGCCTGGGGTGCCTAATGAGTGA
GCTAACTCACATTAATTGCGTTGCGCTCACTGCCCGCTTTCCAGTCGGGAAACCTGTCGTGCCAGCTGCA
TTAATGAATCGGCCAACGCGCGGGGAGAGGCGGTTTGCGTATTGGGCGCTCTTCCGCTTCCTCGCTCACT
GACTCGCTGCGCTCGGTCGTTCGGCTGCGGCGAGCGGTATCAGCTCACTCAAAGGCGGTAATACGGTTAT
CCACAGAATCAGGGGATAACGCAGGAAAGAACATGTGAGCAAAAGGCCAGCAAAAGGCCAGGAACCGTAA
AAAGGCCGCGTTGCTGGCGTTTTTCCATAGGCTCCGCCCCCCTGACGAGCATCACAAAAATCGACGCTCA
AGTCAGAGGTGGCGAAACCCGACAGGACTATAAAGATACCAGGCGTTTCCCCCTGGAAGCTCCCTCGTGC
GCTCTCCTGTTCCGACCCTGCCGCTTACCGGATACCTGTCCGCCTTTCTCCCTTCGGGAAGCGTGGCGCT
TTCTCATAGCTCACGCTGTAGGTATCTCAGTTCGGTGTAGGTCGTTCGCTCCAAGCTGGGCTGTGTGCAC
GAACCCCCCGTTCAGCCCGACCGCTGCGCCTTATCCGGTAACTATCGTCTTGAGTCCAACCCGGTAAGAC
ACGACTTATCGCCACTGGCAGCAGCCACTGGTAACAGGATTAGCAGAGCGAGGTATGTAGGCGGTGCTAC
AGAGTTCTTGAAGTGGTGGCCTAACTACGGCTACACTAGAAGAACAGTATTTGGTATCTGCGCTCTGCTG
AAGCCAGTTACCTTCGGAAAAAGAGTTGGTAGCTCTTGATCCGGCAAACAAACCACCGCTGGTAGCGGTG
GTTTTTTTGTTTGCAAGCAGCAGATTACGCGCAGAAAAAAAGGATCTCAAGAAGATCCTTTGATCTTTTC
TACGGGGTCTGACGCTCAGTGGAACGAAAACTCACGTTAAGGGATTTTGGTCATGAGATTATCAAAAAGG
ATCTTCACCTAGATCCTTTTAAATTAAAAATGAAGTTTTAAATCAATCTAAAGTATATATGAGTAAACTT
GGTCTGACAGTTACCAATGCTTAATCAGTGAGGCACCTATCTCAGCGATCTGTCTATTTCGTTCATCCAT
AGTTGCCTGACTCCCCGTCGTGTAGATAACTACGATACGGGAGGGCTTACCATCTGGCCCCAGTGCTGCA
ATGATACCGCGAGACCCACGCTCACCGGCTCCAGATTTATCAGCAATAAACCAGCCAGCCGGAAGGGCCG
AGCGCAGAAGTGGTCCTGCAACTTTATCCGCCTCCATCCAGTCTATTAATTGTTGCCGGGAAGCTAGAGT
AAGTAGTTCGCCAGTTAATAGTTTGCGCAACGTTGTTGCCATTGCTACAGGCATCGTGGTGTCACGCTCG
TCGTTTGGTATGGCTTCATTCAGCTCCGGTTCCCAACGATCAAGGCGAGTTACATGATCCCCCATGTTGT
GCAAAAAAGCGGTTAGCTCCTTCGGTCCTCCGATCGTTGTCAGAAGTAAGTTGGCCGCAGTGTTATCACT
CATGGTTATGGCAGCACTGCATAATTCTCTTACTGTCATGCCATCCGTAAGATGCTTTTCTGTGACTGGT
GAGTACTCAACCAAGTCATTCTGAGAATAGTGTATGCGGCGACCGAGTTGCTCTTGCCCGGCGTCAATAC
GGGATAATACCGCGCCACATAGCAGAACTTTAAAAGTGCTCATCATTGGAAAACGTTCTTCGGGGCGAAA
ACTCTCAAGGATCTTACCGCTGTTGAGATCCAGTTCGATGTAACCCACTCGTGCACCCAACTGATCTTCA
GCATCTTTTACTTTCACCAGCGTTTCTGGGTGAGCAAAAACAGGAAGGCAAAATGCCGCAAAAAAGGGAA
TAAGGGCGACACGGAAATGTTGAATACTCATACTCTTCCTTTTTCAATATTATTGAAGCATTTATCAGGG
TTATTGTCTCATGAGCGGATACATATTTGAATGTATTTAGAAAAATAAACAAATAGGGGTTCCGCGCACA
TTTCCCCGAAAAGTGCCACCTGACGTCTAAGAAACCATTATTATCATGACATTAACCTATAAAAATAGGC
GTATCACGAGGCCCTTTCGTCTCGCGCGTTTCGGTGATGACGGTGAAAACCTCTGACACATGCAGCTCCC
GGAGACGGTCACAGCTTGTCTGTAAGCGGATGCCGGGAGCAGACAAGCCCGTCAGGGCGCGTCAGCGGGT
GTTGGCGGGTGTCGGGGCTGGCTTAACTATGCGGCATCAGAGCAGATTGTACTGAGAGTGCACCATATGC
GGTGTGAAATACCGCACAGATGCGTAAGGAGAAAATACCGCATCAGGCGCCATTCGCCATTCAGGCTGCG
CAACTGTTGGGAAGGGCGATCGGTGCGGGCCTCTTCGCTATTACGCCAGCTGGCGAAAGGGGGATGTGCT
GCAAGGCGATTAAGTTGGGTAACGCCAGGGTTTTCCCAGTCACGACGTTGTAAAACGACGGCGCAAGGAA
TGGTGCATGCAAGGAGATGGCGCCCAACAGTCCCCCGGCCACGGGGCCTGCCACCATACCCACGCCGAAA
CAAGCGCTCATGAGCCCGAAGTGGCGAGCCCGATCTTCCCCATCGGTGATGTCGGCGATATAGGCGCCAG
CAACCGCACCTGTGGCGCCGGTGATGCCGGCCACGATGCGTCCGGCGTAGAGGCGATTAGTCCAATTTGT
TAAAGACAGGATATCAGTGGTCCAGGCTCTAGTTTTGACTCAACAATATCACCAGCTGAAGCCTATAGAG
TACGAGCCATAGATAAAATAAAAGATTTTATTTAGTCTCCAGAAAAAGGGGGGAA
Features (pLannotate 1.2.2; 29 found; start..end, strand, type, name):
    579..920     +  misc_feature   MESV Ψ: packaging signal of murine embryonic stem cell virus
    987..1403    +  CDS            gag (truncated): truncated Moloney murine leukemia virus (MMLV) gag gene lacking the start codon
   1418..1797    +  enhancer       CMV enhancer: human cytomegalovirus immediate early enhancer
   1798..2001    +  promoter       CMV promoter: human cytomegalovirus (CMV) immediate early promoter
   2003..2022    +  promoter       PLtetO-1 promoter (fragment): modified phage lambda PL promoter with tet operator sites (Lutz and Bujard, 1997)
   2024..2043    +  promoter       PLtetO-1 promoter (fragment): modified phage lambda PL promoter with tet operator sites (Lutz and Bujard, 1997)
   2051..2084    +  promoter       TRE3GV promoter (fragment): 3rd-generation Tet-responsive promoter that can be activated by binding of Tet-On® 3G, optimized for retroviral and lentiviral vectors
   2161..2181    +  CDS            FLAG (fragment): FLAG® epitope tag, followed by an enterokinase cleavage site
   2194..2220    +  CDS            3xHA (fragment): three tandem HA epitope tags
   2237..2254    +  protein_bind   attB1 (fragment): mutant version of attB; core recombination site for the Gateway® BP reaction BP Clonase™
   2260..4125    +  CDS            NSD3 (fragment): NSD3_HUMAN - Also known as WHSC1L1. Experimental evidence at protein level: Swiss-Prot protein existence level 1. Histone methyltransferase. Preferentially dimethylates 'Lys- 4' and 'Lys-27' of histone H3 forming H3K2me2 and H3K27me2. H3 'Lys-4' methylation represents a specific tag for epigenetic transcriptional activation, while 'Lys-27' is a mark for transcriptional repression. From Homo sapiens (Human).
   4197..4220    -  protein_bind   attB2: mutant version of attB; recombination site for the Gateway® BP reaction BP Clonase™
   4239..4738    +  promoter       PGK promoter: mouse phosphoglycerate kinase 1 promoter
   4759..5358    +  CDS            PuroR: puromycin N-acetyltransferase; pac from Streptomyces alboniger; confers resistance to puromycin
   5457..5491    +  LTR            3' LTR (ΔU3) (fragment): self-inactivating 3' long terminal repeat (LTR) from Moloney murine leukemia virus
   5488..5782    +  LTR            3' LTR (ΔU3) (fragment): self-inactivating 3' long terminal repeat (LTR) from Moloney murine leukemia virus
   5944..5960    -  protein_bind   lac operator: The lac repressor binds to the lac operator to inhibit transcription in E. coli. This inhibition can be relieved by adding lactose or isopropyl-β-D-thiogalactopyranoside (IPTG). lac repressor encoded by lacI
   5968..5998    -  promoter       lac promoter: promoter for the E. coli lac operon
   6013..6034    -  protein_bind   CAP binding site: CAP binding activates transcription in the presence of cAMP. E. coli catabolite activator protein
   6047..6139    -  CDS            lacI (fragment): lac repressor; lacI; The lac repressor binds to the lac operator to inhibit transcription in E. coli. This inhibition can be relieved by adding lactose or isopropyl-β-D-thiogalactopyranoside (IPTG).
   6322..6910    -  rep_origin     ori: high-copy-number ColE1/pMB1/pBR322/pUC origin of replication
   7081..7941    -  CDS            AmpR: β-lactamase; bla; confers resistance to ampicillin, carbenicillin, and related antibiotics
   7942..8046    -  promoter       AmpR promoter: bla
   8141..8176    +  CDS            rop (fragment): Rop protein, which maintains plasmids at low copy number; rop
   8278..8377    +  misc_feature   bom (fragment): basis of mobility region from pBR322
   8383..8532    -  CDS            lacZα (fragment): LacZα fragment of β-galactosidase; lacZ fragment
   8532..8733    -  CDS            TcR (fragment): tetracycline efflux protein; tet; confers resistance to tetracycline
   8734..8832    +  CDS            env (fragment): murine leukemia virus gPr80 envelope polyprotein precursor; env; proteolytically cleaved into gp70SU and p15TM subunits
   8874..515     +  LTR            5' LTR (across the origin): 5' long terminal repeat from murine embryonic stem cell virus
