[The description below was written by a language model from this plasmid's Addgene catalogue record and pLannotate feature annotations shown in this document.]
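Description:
p6351 MSCV-CMV-CMV-Flag-HA-NSD3 is a murine stem cell virus (MSCV)-type retroviral vector for expressing tagged human NSD3 in mammalian cells. It was made by Gateway recombination into the pDEST-iTAP destination backbone, with the insert replacing the roughly 1.7 kb cassette that lay between the attR sites. In bacteria it is propagated through a high-copy ColE1/pUC-type origin and selected with ampicillin via the β-lactamase gene. The remaining bacterial annotations (fragments of lacI, lacZα, rop, bom and TcR) are backbone remnants rather than functional parts.

The retroviral unit runs from a 5' LTR through the Ψ packaging signal and a truncated gag region, which together allow the transcript to be packaged when viral proteins are supplied in trans, to a 3' LTR that the annotation matches to a U3-deleted, self-inactivating type. Inside it, a CMV enhancer/promoter is followed by short matches to tet operator-containing promoters, which suggests a tet-operator-bearing CMV promoter, although the catalogue fields do not state that expression is regulated. This promoter drives an N-terminal FLAG and HA tandem tag, fused across attB1 to the NSD3 coding sequence, which ends before attB2. NSD3 (WHSC1L1) is a histone lysine methyltransferase. The annotated match covers about 1.9 kb and is flagged as a fragment, and the record does not say which isoform or portion was cloned. Downstream, a mouse PGK promoter drives puromycin N-acetyltransferase for selection of transduced cells.

The sequence is labelled a partial NGS result, so the feature map may be incomplete. The dual epitope tag suits tandem affinity purification and detection of NSD3 complexes, which fits the associated study of proteins recruited by the Brd4 extraterminal domain.
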