Addgene plasmid #31357: p6351 MSCV-CMV-CMV-Flag-HA-NSD3
Depositing lab: Peter Howley. Depositing organization: Harvard Medical School. Publication: The Brd4 Extraterminal Domain Confers Transcription Activation Independent of pTEFb by Recruiting Multiple Proteins, Including NSD3. Rahman S, Sowa ME, Ottinger M, Smith JA, Shi Y, Harper JW, Howley PM. Mol Cell Biol. 2011 Jul . 31(13):2641-52. 10.1128/MCB.01341-10 PubMed 21555454.
Backbone
  Vector backbone: pDEST-iTAP
  Backbone size w/o insert (bp): 8700
  Modifications to backbone: Note that this is a Gateway cloning vector. The insert replaces a large (approx. 1.7kb) cassette between the attR sites. Please take this into consideration when designing diagnostic digests.
  Vector type: Mammalian Expression
Growth in bacteria
  Bacterial resistance: Ampicillin, 100 μg/mL
  Growth temperature: 37°C
  Growth strain: DH5alpha
  Copy number: Unknown
Gene/Insert
  Gene/Insert name: NSD3
  Species: H. sapiens (human)
  Entrez Gene: NSD3 (a.k.a. KMT3F, KMT3G, WHISTLE, WHSC1L1, pp14328)
  Tag / fusion protein: FLAG (N terminal on backbone); HA (N terminal on backbone)
  Cloning method: Gateway Cloning
  Sequencing primers: 5′ CMVf; 3′ MSCV-2
Terms and licenses: Academic/Nonprofit Terms; Industry Terms: Not Available to Industry
How to cite: p6351 MSCV-CMV-CMV-Flag-HA-NSD3 was a gift from Peter Howley (Addgene plasmid # 31357 ; http://n2t.net/addgene:31357 ; RRID:Addgene_31357)
