>Addgene plasmid #31357 | p6351 MSCV-CMV-CMV-Flag-HA-NSD3 | addgene partial sequence | sequence record 36504 | CMV-F 5'-CGCAAATGGGCGGTAGGCGTG-3'
GGGGCTTTAGCGAGCTCTCCTATCAGTGATAGAGATCTCCCTATCAGTGATAGAGATCGTCGACGAGCTC
GTTTAGTGAACCGTCAGATCGCCTGGAGACGCCATCCACGCTGTTTTGACCTCCATAGAAGACACCGGGA
CCGATCCAGCCTCCGGGGATCTGCCACCATGGACTACAAGGATGACGATGACAAGCTCGATGGAGGATAC
CCATACGATGTTCCAGATTACGCTGCTCGAGGTTATCAAACAAGTTTGTACAAAAAAGTTGGCATGGATT
TCTCTTTCTCTTTCATGCAAGGGATCATGGGAAACACAATTCAGCAACCACCTCAACTCATTGACTCCGC
CAACATCCGTCAGGAGGATGCCTTTGATAACAACAGTGACATTGCTGAAGATGGTGGCCAGACACCATAT
GAAGCTACTTTGCAGCAAGGCTTTCAGTACCCAGCTACAACAGAAGATCTTCCTCCACTCACAAATGGGT
ATCCATCATCAATCAGTGTGTATGAAACTCAAACCAAATACCAGTCATATAATCAGTATCCTAATGGGTC
AGCCAATGGCTTTGGTGCAGTTAGAAACTTTAGCCCCACTGACTATTATCATTCAGAAATTCCAAACACA
AGACCACATGAAATTCTGGAAAAACCTTCCCCTCCACAGCCACCACCTCCTCCTTCGGTACCACAAACTG
TGATTCCAAAGAAGACTGGCTCACCTGAAATTAAACTAAAAATAACCAAAACT
