>Addgene plasmid #31357 | p6351 MSCV-CMV-CMV-Flag-HA-NSD3 | depositor partial sequence | sequence record 41434 | pDEST-iTAP vector backbone
TGAAAGACCCCACCTGTAGGTTTGGCAAGCTAGCTTAAGTAACGCCATTTTGCAAGGCATGGAAAATACA
TAACTGAGAATAGAGAAGTTCAGATCAAGGTTAGGAACAGAGAGACAGCAGAATATGGGCCAAACAGGAT
ATCTGTGGTAAGCAGTTCCTGCCCCGGCTCAGGGCCAAGAACAGATGGTCCCCAGATGCGGTCCCGCCCT
CAGCAGTTTCTAGAGAACCATCAGATGTTTCCAGGGTGCCCCAAGGACCTGAAATGACCCTGTGCCTTAT
TTGAACTAACCAATCAGTTCGCTTCTCGCTTCTGTTCGCGCGCTTCTGCTCCCCGAGCTCAATAAAAGAG
CCCACAACCCCTCACTCGGCGCGCCAGTCCTCCGATAGACTGCGTCGCCCGGGTACCCGTATTCCCAATA
AAGCCTCTTGCTGTTTGCATCCGAATCGTGGACTCGCTGATCCTTGGGAGGGTCTCCTCAGATTGATTGA
CTGCCCACCTCGGGGGTCTTTCATTTGGAGGTTCCACCGAGATTTGGAGACCCCTGCCCAGGGACCACCG
ACCCCCCCGCCGGGAGGTAAGCTGGCCAGCGGTCGTTTCGTGTCTGTCTCTGTCTTTGTGCGTGTTTGTG
CCGGCATCTAATGTTTGCGCCTGCGTCTGTACTAGTTAGCTAACTAGCTCTGTATCTGGCGGACCCGTGG
TGGAACTGACGAGTTCTGAACACCCGGCCGCAACCCTGGGAGACGTCCCAGGGACTTTGGGGGCCGTTTT
TGTGGCCCGACCTGAGGAAGGGAGTCGATGTGGAATCCGACCCCGTCAGGATATGTGGTTCTGGTAGGAG
ACGAGAACCTAAAACAGTTCCCGCCTCCGTCTGAATTTTTGCTTTCGGTTTGGAACCGAAGCCGCGCGTC
TTGTCTGCTGCAGCGCTGCAGCATCGTTCTGTGTTGTCTCTGTCTGACTGTGTTTCTGTATTTGTCTGAA
AATTAGGGCCAGACTGTTACCACTCCCTTAAGTTTGACCTTAGGTCACTGGAAAGATGTCGAGCGGATCG
CTCACAACCAGTCGGTAGATGTCAAGAAGAGACGTTGGGTTACCTTCTGCTCTGCAGAATGGCCAACCTT
TAACGTCGGATGGCCGCGAGACGGCACCTTTAACCGAGACCTCATCACCCAGGTTAAGATCAAGGTCTTT
TCACCTGGCCCGCATGGACACCCAGACCAGGTCCCCTACATCGTGACCTGGGAAGCCTTGGCTTTTGACC
CCCCTCCCTGGGTCAAGCCCTTTGTACACCCTAAGCCTCCGCCTCCTCTTCCTCCATCCGCCCCGTCTCT
CCCCCTTGAACCTCCTCGTTCGACCCCGCCTCGATCCTCCCTTTATCCAGCCCTCACTCCTTCTCTAGGC
GCCGGAATTAGATCCGCGTTGACATTGATTATTGACTAGTTATTAATAGTAATCAATTACGGGGTCATTA
GTTCATAGCCCATATATGGAGTTCCGCGTTACATAACTTACGGTAAATGGCCCGCCTGGCTGACCGCCCA
ACGACCCCCGCCCATTGACGTCAATAATGACGTATGTTCCCATAGTAACGCCAATAGGGACTTTCCATTG
ACGTCAATGGGTGGAGTATTTACGGTAAACTGCCCACTTGGCAGTACATCAAGTGTATCATATGCCAAGT
ACGCCCCCTATTGACGTCAATGACGGTAAATGGCCCGCCTGGCATTATGCCCAGTACATGACCTTATGGG
ACTTTCCTACTTGGCAGTACATCTACGTATTAGTCATCGCTATTACCATGGTGATGCGGTTTTGGCAGTA
CATCAATGGGCGTGGATAGCGGTTTGACTCACGGGGATTTCCAAGTCTCCACCCCATTGACGTCAATGGG
AGTTTGTTTTGGAACCAAAATCAACGGGACTTTCCAAAATGTCGTAACAACTCCGCCCCATTGACGCAAA
TGGGCGGTAGGCGTGTACGGTGGGAGGTCTATATAAGCAGAGCTCTCCCTATCAGTGATAGAGATCTCCC
TATCAGTGATAGAGATCGTCGACGAGCTCGTTTAGTGAACCGTCAGATCGCCTGGAGACGCCATCCACGC
TGTTTTGACCTCCATAGAAGACACCGGGACCGATCCAGCCTCCGGACTCTAGCGTTTAAACTTAAGCTTG
GTACCGAGCTCGGATCCACTAGTCCAGTGTGGTGGAATTCTGCAGATATCGCCACCATGGACTACAAGGA
TGACGATGACAAGCTCGATGGAGGATACCCATACGATGTTCCAGATTACGCTGCTCGAGGTTATCAAACA
AGTTTGTACAAAAAAGCTGAACGAGAAACGTAAAATGATATAAATATCAATATATTAAATTAGATTTTGC
ATAAAAAACAGACTACATAATACTGTAAAACACAACATATCCAGTCACTATGGCGGCCGCATTAGGCACC
CCAGGCTTTACACTTTATGCTTCCGGCTCGTATAATGTGTGGATTTTGAGTTAGGATCCGTCGAGATTTT
CAGGAGCTAAGGAAGCTAAAATGGAGAAAAAAATCACTGGATATACCACCGTTGATATATCCCAATGGCA
TCGTAAAGAACATTTTGAGGCATTTCAGTCAGTTGCTCAATGTACCTATAACCAGACCGTTCAGCTGGAT
ATTACGGCCTTTTTAAAGACCGTAAAGAAAAATAAGCACAAGTTTTATCCGGCCTTTATTCACATTCTTG
CCCGCCTGATGAATGCTCATCCGGAATTCCGTATGGCAATGAAAGACGGTGAGCTGGTGATATGGGATAG
TGTTCACCCTTGTTACACCGTTTTCCATGAGCAAACTGAAACGTTTTCATCGCTCTGGAGTGAATACCAC
GACGATTTCCGGCAGTTTCTACACATATATTCGCAAGATGTGGCGTGTTACGGTGAAAACCTGGCCTATT
TCCCTAAAGGGTTTATTGAGAATATGTTTTTCGTCTCAGCCAATCCCTGGGTGAGTTTCACCAGTTTTGA
TTTAAACGTGGCCAATATGGACAACTTCTTCGCCCCCGTTTTCACCATGGGCAAATATTATACGCAAGGC
GACAAGGTGCTGATGCCGCTGGCGATTCAGGTTCATCATGCCGTCTGTGATGGCTTCCATGTCGGCAGAA
TGCTTAATGAATTACAACAGTACTGCGATGAGTGGCAGGGCGGGGCGTAATCTAGAGGATCCGGCTTACT
AAAAGCCAGATAACAGTATGCGTATTTGCGCGCTGATTTTTGCGGTATAAGAATATATACTGATATGTAT
ACCCGAAGTATGTCAAAAAGAGGTGTGCTATGAAGCAGCGTATTACAGTGACAGTTGACAGCGACAGCTA
TCAGTTGCTCAAGGCATATATGATGTCAATATCTCCGGTCTGGTAAGCACAACCATGCAGAATGAAGCCC
GTCGTCTGCGTGCCGAACGCTGGAAAGCGGAAAATCAGGAAGGGATGGCTGAGGTCGCCCGGTTTATTGA
AATGAACGGCTCTTTTGCTGACGAGAACAGGGACTGGTGAAATGCAGTTTAAGGTTTACACCTATAAAAG
AGAGAGCCGTTATCGTCTGTTTGTGGATGTACAGAGTGATATTATTGACACGCCCGGGCGACGGATGGTG
ATCCCCCTGGCCAGTGCACGTCTGCTGTCAGATAAAGTCTCCCGTGAACTTTACCCGGTGGTGCATATCG
GGGATGAAAGCTGGCGCATGATGACCACCGATATGGCCAGTGTGCCGGTCTCCGTTATCGGGGAAGAAGT
GGCTGATCTCAGCCACCGCGAAAATGACATCAAAAACGCCATTAACCTGATGTTCTGGGGAATATAAATG
TCAGGCTCCCTTATACACAGCCAGTCTGCAGGTCGACCATAGTGACTGGATATGTTGTGTTTTACAGTAT
TATGTAGTCTGTTTTTTATGCAAAATCTAATTTAATATATTGATATTTATATCATTTTACGTTTCTCGTT
CAGCTTTCTTGTACAAAGTGGTTCGATAACGAATTCTACCGGGTAGGGGAGGCGCTTTTCCCAAGGCAGT
CTGGAGCATGCGCTTTAGCAGCCCCGCTGGGCACTTGGCGCTACACAAGTGGCCTCTGGCCTCGCACACA
TTCCACATCCACCGGTAGGCGCCAACCGGCTCCGTTCTTTGGTGGCCCCTTCGCGCCACCTTCTACTCCT
CCCCTAGTCAGGAAGTTCCCCCCCGCCCCGCAGCTCGCGTCGTGCAGGACGTGACAAATGGAAGTAGCAC
GTCTCACTAGTCTCGTGCAGATGGACAGCACCGCTGAGCAATGGAAGCGGGTAGGCCTTTGGGGCAGCGG
CCAATAGCAGCTTTGCTCCTTCGCTTTCTGGGCTCAGAGGCTGGGAAGGGGTGGGTCCGGGGGCGGGCTC
AGGGGCGGGCTCAGGGGCGGGGCGGGCGCCCGAAGGTCCTCCGGAGGCCCGGCATTCTGCACGCTTCAAA
AGCGCACGTCTGCCGCGCTGTTCTCCTCTTCCTCATCTCCGGGCCTTTCGACCTGCAGCCCAAGCTTACC
ATGACCGAGTACAAGCCCACGGTGCGCCTCGCCACCCGCGACGACGTCCCCAGGGCCGTACGCACCCTCG
CCGCCGCGTTCGCCGACTACCCCGCCACGCGCCACACCGTCGATCCGGACCGCCACATCGAGCGGGTCAC
CGAGCTGCAAGAACTCTTCCTCACGCGCGTCGGGCTCGACATCGGCAAGGTGTGGGTCGCGGACGACGGC
GCCGCGGTGGCGGTCTGGACCACGCCGGAGAGCGTCGAAGCGGGGGCGGTGTTCGCCGAGATCGGCCCGC
GCATGGCCGAGTTGAGCGGTTCCCGGCTGGCCGCGCAGCAACAGATGGAAGGCCTCCTGGCGCCGCACCG
GCCCAAGGAGCCCGCGTGGTTCCTGGCCACCGTCGGCGTCTCGCCCGACCACCAGGGCAAGGGTCTGGGC
AGCGCCGTCGTGCTCCCCGGAGTGGAGGCGGCCGAGCGCGCCGGGGTGCCCGCCTTCCTGGAGACCTCCG
CGCCCCGCAACCTCCCCTTCTACGAGCGGCTCGGCTTCACCGTCACCGCCGACGTCGAGGTGCCCGAAGG
ACCGCGCACCTGGTGCATGACCCGCAAGCCCGGTGCCTGACGCCCGCCCCACGACCCGCAGCGCCCGACC
GAAAGGAGCGCACGACCCCATGCATCGATAAAATAAAAGATTTTATTTAGTCTCCAGAAAAAGGGGGGAA
TGAAAGACCCCACCTGTAGGTTTGGCAAGCTAGAGAACCATCAGATGTTTCCAGGGTGCCCCAAGGACCT
GAAATGACCCTGTGCCTTATTTGAACTAACCAATCAGTTCGCTTCTCGCTTCTGTTCGCGCGCTTCTGCT
CCCCGAGCTCAATAAAAGAGCCCACAACCCCTCACTCGGCGCGCCAGTCCTCCGATAGACTGCGTCGCCC
GGGTACCCGTGTATCCAATAAACCCTCTTGCAGTTGCATCCGACTTGTGGTCTCGCTGTTCCTTGGGAGG
GTCTCCTCTGAGTGATTGACTACCCGTCAGCGGGGGTCTTTCATGGGTAACAGTTTCTTGAAGTTGGAGA
ACAACATTCTGAGGGTAGGAGTCGAATATTAAGTAATCCTGACTCAATTAGCCACTGTTTTGAATCCACA
TACTCCAATACTCCTGAAATAGTTCATTATGGACAGCGCAGAAGAGCTGGGGAGAATTAATTCGTAATCA
TGGTCATAGCTGTTTCCTGTGTGAAATTGTTATCCGCTCACAATTCCACACAACATACGAGCCGGAAGCA
TAAAGTGTAAAGCCTGGGGTGCCTAATGAGTGAGCTAACTCACATTAATTGCGTTGCGCTCACTGCCCGC
TTTCCAGTCGGGAAACCTGTCGTGCCAGCTGCATTAATGAATCGGCCAACGCGCGGGGAGAGGCGGTTTG
CGTATTGGGCGCTCTTCCGCTTCCTCGCTCACTGACTCGCTGCGCTCGGTCGTTCGGCTGCGGCGAGCGG
TATCAGCTCACTCAAAGGCGGTAATACGGTTATCCACAGAATCAGGGGATAACGCAGGAAAGAACATGTG
AGCAAAAGGCCAGCAAAAGGCCAGGAACCGTAAAAAGGCCGCGTTGCTGGCGTTTTTCCATAGGCTCCGC
CCCCCTGACGAGCATCACAAAAATCGACGCTCAAGTCAGAGGTGGCGAAACCCGACAGGACTATAAAGAT
ACCAGGCGTTTCCCCCTGGAAGCTCCCTCGTGCGCTCTCCTGTTCCGACCCTGCCGCTTACCGGATACCT
GTCCGCCTTTCTCCCTTCGGGAAGCGTGGCGCTTTCTCATAGCTCACGCTGTAGGTATCTCAGTTCGGTG
TAGGTCGTTCGCTCCAAGCTGGGCTGTGTGCACGAACCCCCCGTTCAGCCCGACCGCTGCGCCTTATCCG
GTAACTATCGTCTTGAGTCCAACCCGGTAAGACACGACTTATCGCCACTGGCAGCAGCCACTGGTAACAG
GATTAGCAGAGCGAGGTATGTAGGCGGTGCTACAGAGTTCTTGAAGTGGTGGCCTAACTACGGCTACACT
AGAAGGACAGTATTTGGTATCTGCGCTCTGCTGAAGCCAGTTACCTTCGGAAAAAGAGTTGGTAGCTCTT
GATCCGGCAAACAAACCACCGCTGGTAGCGGTGGTTTTTTTGTTTGCAAGCAGCAGATTACGCGCAGAAA
AAAAGGATCTCAAGAAGATCCTTTGATCTTTTCTACGGGGTCTGACGCTCAGTGGAACGAAAACTCACGT
TAAGGGATTTTGGTCATGAGATTATCAAAAAGGATCTTCACCTAGATCCTTTTAAATTAAAAATGAAGTT
TTAAATCAATCTAAAGTATATATGAGTAAACTTGGTCTGACAGTTACCAATGCTTAATCAGTGAGGCACC
TATCTCAGCGATCTGTCTATTTCGTTCATCCATAGTTGCCTGACTCCCCGTCGTGTAGATAACTACGATA
CGGGAGGGCTTACCATCTGGCCCCAGTGCTGCAATGATACCGCGAGACCCACGCTCACCGGCTCCAGATT
TATCAGCAATAAACCAGCCAGCCGGAAGGGCCGAGCGCAGAAGTGGTCCTGCAACTTTATCCGCCTCCAT
CCAGTCTATTAATTGTTGCCGGGAAGCTAGAGTAAGTAGTTCGCCAGTTAATAGTTTGCGCAACGTTGTT
GCCATTGCTACAGGCATCGTGGTGTCACGCTCGTCGTTTGGTATGGCTTCATTCAGCTCCGGTTCCCAAC
GATCAAGGCGAGTTACATGATCCCCCATGTTGTGCAAAAAAGCGGTTAGCTCCTTCGGTCCTCCGATCGT
TGTCAGAAGTAAGTTGGCCGCAGTGTTATCACTCATGGTTATGGCAGCACTGCATAATTCTCTTACTGTC
ATGCCATCCGTAAGATGCTTTTCTGTGACTGGTGAGTACTCAACCAAGTCATTCTGAGAATAGTGTATGC
GGCGACCGAGTTGCTCTTGCCCGGCGTCAATACGGGATAATACCGCGCCACATAGCAGAACTTTAAAAGT
GCTCATCATTGGAAAACGTTCTTCGGGGCGAAAACTCTCAAGGATCTTACCGCTGTTGAGATCCAGTTCG
ATGTAACCCACTCGTGCACCCAACTGATCTTCAGCATCTTTTACTTTCACCAGCGTTTCTGGGTGAGCAA
AAACAGGAAGGCAAAATGCCGCAAAAAAGGGAATAAGGGCGACACGGAAATGTTGAATACTCATACTCTT
CCTTTTTCAATATTATTGAAGCATTTATCAGGGTTATTGTCTCATGAGCGGATACATATTTGAATGTATT
TAGAAAAATAAACAAATAGGGGTTCCGCGCACATTTCCCCGAAAAGTGCCACCTGACGTCTAAGAAACCA
TTATTATCATGACATTAACCTATAAAAATAGGCGTATCACGAGGCCCTTTCGTCTCGCGCGTTTCGGTGA
TGACGGTGAAAACCTCTGACACATGCAGCTCCCGGAGACGGTCACAGCTTGTCTGTAAGCGGATGCCGGG
AGCAGACAAGCCCGTCAGGGCGCGTCAGCGGGTGTTGGCGGGTGTCGGGGCTGGCTTAACTATGCGGCAT
CAGAGCAGATTGTACTGAGAGTGCACCATATGCGGTGTGAAATACCGCACAGATGCGTAAGGAGAAAATA
CCGCATCAGGCGCCATTCGCCATTCAGGCTGCGCAACTGTTGGGAAGGGCGATCGGTGCGGGCCTCTTCG
CTATTACGCCAGCTGGCGAAAGGGGGATGTGCTGCAAGGCGATTAAGTTGGGTAACGCCAGGGTTTTCCC
AGTCACGACGTTGTAAAACGACGGCGCAAGGAATGGTGCATGCAAGGAGATGGCGCCCAACAGTCCCCCG
GCCACGGGGCCTGCCACCATACCCACGCCGAAACAAGCGCTCATGAGCCCGAAGTGGCGAGCCCGATCTT
CCCCATCGGTGATGTCGGCGATATAGGCGCCAGCAACCGCACCTGTGGCGCCGGTGATGCCGGCCACGAT
GCGTCCGGCGTAGAGGCGATTAGTCCAATTTGTTAAAGACAGGATATCAGTGGTCCAGGCTCTAGTTTTG
ACTCAACAATATCACCAGCTGAAGCCTATAGAGTACGAGCCATAGATAAAATAAAAGATTTTATTTAGTC
TCCAGAAAAAGGGGGGAA
